>Addgene plasmid #116578 | pHAGE-PIK3CG-E347K | addgene full sequence | sequence record 243191 | Addgene NGS Result
TGGAAGGGCTAATTCACTCCCAAAGAAGACAAGATATCCTTGATCTGTGGATCTACCACACACAAGGCTA
CTTCCCTGATTAGCAGAACTACACACCAGGGCCAGGGGTCAGATATCCACTGACCTTTGGATGGTGCTAC
AAGCTAGTACCAGTTGAGCCAGATAAGGTAGAAGAGGCCAATAAAGGAGAGAACACCAGCTTGTTACACC
CTGTGAGCCTGCATGGGATGGATGACCCGGAGAGAGAAGTGTTAGAGTGGAGGTTTGACAGCCGCCTAGC
ATTTCATCACGTGGCCCGAGAGCTGCATCCGGAGTACTTCAAGAACTGCTGATATCGAGCTTGCTACAAG
GGACTTTCCGCTGGGGACTTTCCAGGGAGGCGTGGCCTGGGCGGGACTGGGGAGTGGCGAGCCCTCAGAT
CCTGCATATAAGCAGCTGCTTTTTGCCTGTACTGGGTCTCTCTGGTTAGACCAGATCTGAGCCTGGGAGC
TCTCTGGCTAACTAGGGAACCCACTGCTTAAGCCTCAATAAAGCTTGCCTTGAGTGCTTCAAGTAGTGTG
TGCCCGTCTGTTGTGTGACTCTGGTAACTAGAGATCCCTCAGACCCTTTTAGTCAGTGTGGAAAATCTCT
AGCAGTGGCGCCCGAACAGGGACTTGAAAGCGAAAGGGAAACCAGAGGAGCTCTCTCGACGCAGGACTCG
GCTTGCTGAAGCGCGCACGGCAAGAGGCGAGGGGCGGCGACTGGTGAGTACGCCAAAAATTTTGACTAGC
GGAGGCTAGAAGGAGAGAGATGGGTGCGAGAGCGTCAGTATTAAGCGGGGGAGAATTAGATCGCGATGGG
AAAAAATTCGGTTAAGGCCAGGGGGAAAGAAAAAATATAAATTAAAACATATAGTATGGGCAAGCAGGGA
GCTAGAACGATTCGCAGTTAATCCTGGCCTGTTAGAAACATCAGAAGGCTGTAGACAAATACTGGGACAG
CTACAACCATCCCTTCAGACAGGATCAGAAGAACTTAGATCATTATATAATACAGTAGCAACCCTCTATT
GTGTGCATCAAAGGATAGAGATAAAAGACACCAAGGAAGCTTTAGACAAGATAGAGGAAGAGCAAAACAA
AAGTAAGACCACCGCACAGCAAGCGGCCGGCCGCTGATCTTCAGACCTGGAGGAGGAGATATGAGGGACA
ATTGGAGAAGTGAATTATATAAATATAAAGTAGTAAAAATTGAACCATTAGGAGTAGCACCCACCAAGGC
AAAGAGAAGAGTGGTGCAGAGAGAAAAAAGAGCAGTGGGAATAGGAGCTTTGTTCCTTGGGTTCTTGGGA
GCAGCAGGAAGCACTATGGGCGCAGCGTCAATGACGCTGACGGTACAGGCCAGACAATTATTGTCTGGTA
TAGTGCAGCAGCAGAACAATTTGCTGAGGGCTATTGAGGCGCAACAGCATCTGTTGCAACTCACAGTCTG
GGGCATCAAGCAGCTCCAGGCAAGAATCCTGGCTGTGGAAAGATACCTAAAGGATCAACAGCTCCTGGGG
ATTTGGGGTTGCTCTGGAAAACTCATTTGCACCACTGCTGTGCCTTGGAATGCTAGTTGGAGTAATAAAT
CTCTGGAACAGATTTGGAATCACACGACCTGGATGGAGTGGGACAGAGAAATTAACAATTACACAAGCTT
AATACACTCCTTAATTGAAGAATCGCAAAACCAGCAAGAAAAGAATGAACAAGAATTATTGGAATTAGAT
AAATGGGCAAGTTTGTGGAATTGGTTTAACATAACAAATTGGCTGTGGTATATAAAATTATTCATAATGA
TAGTAGGAGGCTTGGTAGGTTTAAGAATAGTTTTTGCTGTACTTTCTATAGTGAATAGAGTTAGGCAGGG
ATATTCACCATTATCGTTTCAGACCCACCTCCCAACCCCGAGGGGACCCGACAGGCCCGAAGGAATAGAA
GAAGAAGGTGGAGAGAGAGACAGAGACAGATCCATTCGATTAGTGAACGGATCTCGACGGTATCGCCGAA
TTCACAAATGGCAGTATTCATCCACAATTTTAAAAGAAAAGGGGGGATTGGGGGGTACAGTGCAGGGGAA
AGAATAGTAGACATAATAGCAACAGACATACAAACTAAAGAATTACAAAAACAAATTACAAAAATTCAAA
ATTTTCGGGTTTATTACAGGGACAGCAGAGATCCAGTTTGGACTAGTCGTGAGGCTCCGGTGCCCGTCAG
TGGGCAGAGCGCACATCGCCCACAGTCCCCGAGAAGTTGGGGGGAGGGGTCGGCAATTGAACCGGTGCCT
AGAGAAGGTGGCGCGGGGTAAACTGGGAAAGTGATGTCGTGTACTGGCTCCGCCTTTTTCCCGAGGGTGG
GGGAGAACCGTATATAAGTGCAGTAGTCGCCGTGAACGTTCTTTTTCGCAACGGGTTTGCCGCCAGAACA
CAGGTAAGTGCCGTGTGTGGTTCCCGCGGGCCTGGCCTCTTTACGGGTTATGGCCCTTGCGTGCCTTGAA
TTACTTCCACCTGGCTGCAGTACGTGATTCTTGATCCCGAGCTTCGGGTTGGAAGTGGGTGGGAGAGTTC
GAGGCCTTGCGCTTAAGGAGCCCCTTCGCCTCGTGCTTGAGTTGAGGCCTGGCCTGGGCGCTGGGGCCGC
CGCGTGCGAATCTGGTGGCACCTTCGCGCCTGTCTCGCTGCTTTCGATAAGTCTCTAGCCATTTAAAATT
TTTGATGACCTGCTGCGACGCTTTTTTTCTGGCAAGATAGTCTTGTAAATGCGGGCCAAGATCTGCACAC
TGGTATTTCGGTTTTTGGGGCCGCGGGCGGCGACGGGGCCCGTGCGTCCCAGCGCACATGTTCGGCGAGG
CGGGGCCTGCGAGCGCGGCCACCGAGAATCGGACGGGGGTAGTCTCAAGCTGGCCGGCCTGCTCTGGTGC
CTGGCCTCGCGCCGCCGTGTATCGCCCCGCCCTGGGCGGCAAGGCTGGCCCGGTCGGCACCAGTTGCGTG
AGCGGAAAGATGGCCGCTTCCCGGCCCTGCTGCAGGGAGCTCAAAATGGAGGACGCGGCGCTCGGGAGAG
CGGGCGGGTGAGTCACCCACACAAAGGAAAAGGGCCTTTCCGTCCTCAGCCGTCGCTTCATGTGACTCCA
CGGAGTACCGGGCGCCGTCCAGGCACCTCGATTAGTTCTCGAGCTTTTGGAGTACGTCGTCTTTAGGTTG
GGGGGAGGGGTTTTATGCGATGGAGTTTCCCCACACTGAGTGGGTGGAGACTGAAGTTAGGCCAGCTTGG
CACTTGATGTAATTCTCCTTGGAATTTGCCCTTTTTGAGTTTGGATCTTGGTTCATTCTCAAGCCTCAGA
CAGTGGTTCAAAGTTTTTTTCTTCCATTTCAGGTGTCGTGAAGCGGCCCTGCAGATATCAACAAGTTTGT
ACAAAAAAGCAGGCACCATGGAGCTGGAGAACTATAAACAGCCCGTGGTGCTGAGAGAGGACAACTGCCG
AAGGCGCCGGAGGATGAAGCCGCGCAGTGCTGCGGCCAGCCTGTCCTCCATGGAGCTCATCCCCATCGAG
TTCGTGCTGCCCACCAGCCAGCGCAAATGCAAGAGCCCCGAAACGGCGCTGCTGCACGTGGCCGGCCACG
GCAACGTGGAGCAGATGAAGGCCCAGGTGTGGCTGCGAGCGCTGGAGACCAGCGTGGCGGCGGACTTCTA
CCACCGGCTGGGACCGCATCACTTCCTCCTGCTCTATCAGAAGAAGGGGCAGTGGTACGAGATCTACGAC
AAGTACCAGGTGGTGCAGACTCTGGACTGCCTGCGCTACTGGAAGGCCACGCACCGGAGCCCGGGCCAGA
TCCACCTGGTGCAGCGGCACCCGCCCTCCGAGGAGTCCCAAGCCTTCCAGCGGCAGCTCACGGCGCTGAT
TGGCTATGACGTCACTGACGTCAGCAACGTGCACGACGATGAGCTGGAGTTCACGCGCCGTGGCTTGGTG
ACCCCGCGCATGGCGGAGGTGGCCAGCCGCGACCCCAAGCTCTACGCCATGCACCCGTGGGTGACGTCCA
AGCCCCTCCCGGAGTACCTGTGGAAGAAGATTGCCAACAACTGCATCTTCATCGTCATTCACCGCAGCAC
CACCAGCCAGACCATTAAGGTCTCACCCGACGACACCCCCGGCGCCATCCTGCAGAGCTTCTTCACCAAG
ATGGCCAAGAAGAAATCTCTGATGGATATTCCCGAAAGCCAAAGCGAACAGGATTTTGTGCTGCGCGTCT
GTGGCCGGGATGAGTACCTGGTGGGCGAAACGCCCATCAAAAACTTCCAGTGGGTGAGGCACTGCCTCAA
GAACGGAGAAGAGATTCACGTGGTACTGGACACGCCTCCAGACCCGGCCCTAGACGAGGTGAGGAAGGAA
GAGTGGCCGCTGGTGGATGACTGCACGGGAGTCACCGGCTACCATGAGCAGCTTACCATCCACGGCAAGG
ACCACAAGAGTGTGTTCACCGTGTCCCTGTGGGACTGCGACCGCAAGTTCAGGGTCAAGATCAGAGGCAT
TGATATCCCCGTCCTGCCTCGGAACACCGACCTCACAGTTTTTGTAGAGGCAAACATCCAGCATGGGCAA
CAAGTCCTTTGCCAAAGGAGAACCAGCCCCAAACCCTTCACAGAGGAGGTGCTGTGGAATGTGTGGCTTG
AGTTCAGTATCAAAATCAAAGACTTGCCCAAAGGGGCTCTACTGAACCTCCAGATCTACTGCGGTAAAGC
TCCAGCACTGTCCAGCAAGGCCTCTGCAGAGTCCCCCAGTTCTGAGTCCAAGGGCAAAGTTCAGCTTCTC
TATTATGTGAACCTGCTGCTGATAGACCACCGTTTCCTCCTGCGCCGTGGAGAATACGTCCTCCACATGT
GGCAGATATCTGGGAAGGGAGAAGACCAAGGAAGCTTCAATGCTGACAAACTCACGTCTGCAACTAACCC
AGACAAGGAGAACTCAATGTCCATCTCCATTCTTCTGGACAATTACTGCCACCCGATAGCCCTGCCTAAG
CATCAGCCCACCCCTGACCCGGAAGGGGACCGGGTTCGAGCAGAAATGCCCAACCAGCTTCGCAAGCAAT
TGGAGGCGATCATAGCCACTGATCCACTTAACCCTCTCACAGCAGAGGACAAAGAATTGCTCTGGCATTT
TAGATACGAAAGCCTTAAGCACCCAAAAGCATATCCTAAGCTATTTAGTTCAGTGAAATGGGGACAGCAA
GAAATTGTGGCCAAAACATACCAATTGTTGGCCAGAAGGGAAGTCTGGGATCAAAGTGCTTTGGATGTTG
GGTTAACAATGCAGCTCCTGGACTGCAACTTCTCAGATGAAAATGTAAGAGCCATTGCAGTTCAGAAACT
GGAGAGCTTGGAGGACGATGATGTTCTGCATTACCTTCTACAATTGGTCCAGGCTGTGAAATTTGAACCA
TACCATGATAGCGCCCTTGCCAGATTTCTGCTGAAGCGTGGTTTAAGAAACAAAAGAATTGGTCACTTTT
TGTTTTGGTTCTTGAGAAGTGAGATAGCCCAGTCCAGACACTATCAGCAGAGGTTCGCTGTGATTCTGGA
AGCCTATCTGAGGGGCTGTGGCACAGCCATGCTGCACGACTTTACCCAACAAGTCCAAGTAATCGAGATG
TTACAAAAAGTCACCCTTGATATTAAATCGCTCTCTGCTGAAAAGTATGACGTCAGTTCCCAAGTTATTT
CACAACTTAAACAAAAGCTTGAAAACCTGCAGAATTCTCAACTCCCCGAAAGCTTTAGAGTTCCATATGA
TCCTGGACTGAAAGCAGGAGCGCTGGCAATTGAAAAATGTAAAGTAATGGCCTCCAAGAAAAAACCACTA
TGGCTTGAGTTTAAATGTGCCGATCCTACAGCCCTATCAAATGAAACAATTGGAATTATCTTTAAACATG
GTGATGATCTGCGCCAAGACATGCTTATTTTACAGATTCTACGAATCATGGAGTCTATTTGGGAGACTGA
ATCTTTGGATCTATGCCTCCTGCCATATGGTTGCATTTCAACTGGTGACAAAATAGGAATGATCGAGATT
GTGAAAGACGCCACGACAATTGCCAAAATTCAGCAAAGCACAGTGGGCAACACGGGAGCATTTAAAGATG
AAGTCCTGAATCACTGGCTCAAAGAAAAATCCCCTACTGAAGAAAAGTTTCAGGCAGCAGTGGAGAGATT
TGTTTATTCCTGTGCAGGCTACTGTGTGGCAACCTTTGTTCTTGGAATAGGCGACAGACACAATGACAAT
ATTATGATCACCGAGACAGGAAACCTATTTCATATTGACTTCGGGCACATTCTTGGGAATTACAAAAGTT
TCCTGGGCATTAATAAAGAGAGAGTGCCATTTGTGCTAACCCCTGACTTCCTCTTTGTGATGGGAACTTC
TGGAAAGAAGACAAGCCCACACTTCCAGAAATTTCAGGACATCTGTGTTAAGGCTTATCTAGCCCTTCGT
CATCACACAAACCTACTGATCATCCTGTTCTCCATGATGCTGATGACAGGAATGCCCCAGTTAACAAGCA
AAGAAGACATTGAATATATCCGGGATGCCCTCACAGTGGGGAAAAATGAGGAGGATGCTAAAAAGTATTT
TCTTGATCAGATCGAAGTTTGCAGAGACAAAGGATGGACTGTGCAGTTTAATTGGTTTCTACATCTTGTT
CTTGGCATCAAACAAGGAGAGAAACATTCAGCCTAGAACCCAGCTTTCTTGTACAAAGTGGTGATATCCA
ATTAACCCTCACTAAAGGATGTAATTGTGAATAATGTATGTGCCCTATAGTGAGTCGTATTACCACCCAA
CTTTTCTATACAAAGTGGTTGATATCCAGCACAGTGGCGGCCGCTCGAGTCTAGAGGGCCCGCGGTTCGA
AGGTAAGCCTATCCCTAACCCTCTCCTCGGTCTCGATTCTACGCGTACCGGTTAGTAATGAGATCCCTCC
CCCCCCCNTAACGTTACTGGCCGAAGCCGCTTGGAATAAGGCCGGTGTGCGTTTGTCTATATGTTATTTT
CCACCATATTGCCGTCTTTTGGCAATGTGAGGGCCCGGAAACCTGGCCCTGTCTTCTTGACGAGCATTCC
TAGGGGTCTTTCCCCTCTCGCCAAAGGAATGCAAGGTCTGTTGAATGTCGTGAAGGAAGCAGTTCCTCTG
GAAGCTTCTTGAAGACAAACAACGTCTGTAGCGACCCTTTGCAGGCAGCGGAACCCCCCACCTGGCGACA
GGTGCCTCTGCGGCCAAAAGCCACGTGTATAAGATACACCTGCAAAGGCGGCACAACCCCAGTGCCACGT
TGTGAGTTGGATAGTTGTGGAAAGAGTCAAATGGCTCTCCTCAAGCGTATTCAACAAGGGGCTGAAGGAT
GCCCAGAAGGTACCCCATTGTATGGGATCTGATCTGGGGCCTCGGTGCACATGCTTTACATGTGTTTAGT
CGAGGTTAAAAAAACGTCTAGGCCCCCCGAACCACGGGGACGTGGTTTTCCTTTGAAAAACACGATGATA
ATATGGCCACACATATGACCGAGTACAAGCCCACGGTGCGCCTCGCCACCCGCGACGACGTCCCCAGGGC
CGTACGCACCCTCGCCGCCGCGTTCGCCGACTACCCCGCCACGCGCCACACCGTCGATCCGGACCGCCAC
ATCGAGCGGGTCACCGAGCTGCAAGAACTCTTCCTCACGCGCGTCGGGCTCGACATCGGCAAGGTGTGGG
TCGCGGACGACGGCGCCGCGGTGGCGGTCTGGACCACGCCGGAGAGCGTCGAAGCGGGGGCGGTGTTCGC
CGAGATCGGCCCGCGCATGGCCGAGTTGAGCGGTTCCCGGCTGGCCGCGCAGCAACAGATGGAAGGCCTC
CTGGCGCCGCACCGGCCCAAGGAGCCCGCGTGGTTCCTGGCCACCGTCGGCGTCTCGCCCGACCACCAGG
GCAAGGGTCTGGGCAGCGCCGTCGTGCTCCCCGGAGTGGAGGCGGCCGAGCGCGCCGGGGTGCCCGCCTT
CCTGGAGACCTCCGCGCCCCGCAACCTCCCCTTCTACGAGCGGCTCGGCTTCACCGTCACCGCCGACGTC
GAGGTGCCCGAAGGACCGCGCACCTGGTGCATGACCCGCAAGCCCGGTGCCTAAATCGATAGATCCTAAT
CAACCTCTGGATTACAAAATTTGTGAAAGATTGACTGGTATTCTTAACTATGTTGCTCCTTTTACGCTAT
GTGGATACGCTGCTTTAATGCCTTTGTATCATGCTATTGCTTCCCGTATGGCTTTCATTTTCTCCTCCTT
GTATAAATCCTGGTTGCTGTCTCTTTATGAGGAGTTGTGGCCCGTTGTCAGGCAACGTGGCGTGGTGTGC
ACTGTGTTTGCTGACGCAACCCCCACTGGTTGGGGCATTGCCACCACCTGTCAGCTCCTTTCCGGGACTT
TCGCTTTCCCCCTCCCTATTGCCACGGCGGAACTCATCGCCGCCTGCCTTGCCCGCTGCTGGACAGGGGC
TCGGCTGTTGGGCACTGACAATTCCGTGGTGTTGTCGGGGAAATCATCGTCCTTTCCTTGGCTGCTCGCC
TGTGTTGCCACCTGGATTCTGCGCGGGACGTCCTTCTGCTACGTCCCTTCGGCCCTCAATCCAGCGGACC
TTCCTTCCCGCGGCCTGCTGCCGGCTCTGCGGCCTCTTCCGCGTCTTCGCCTTCGCCCTCAGACGAGTCG
GATCTCCCTTTGGGCCGCCTCCCCGCCTGAGATCCTTTAAGACCAATGACTTACAAGGCAGCTGTAGATC
TTAGCCACTTTTTAAAAGAAAAGGGGGGACTGGAAGGGCTAATTCACTCCCAACGAAGACAAGATCTGCT
TTTTGCTTGTACTGGGTCTCTCTGGTTAGACCAGATCTGAGCCTGGGAGCTCTCTGGCTAACTAGGGAAC
CCACTGCTTAAGCCTCAATAAAGCTTGCCTTGAGTGCTTCAAGTAGTGTGTGCCCGTCTGTTGTGTGACT
CTGGTAACTAGAGATCCCTCAGACCCTTTTAGTCAGTGTGGAAAATCTCTAGCAGTAGTAGTTCATGTCA
TCTTATTATTCAGTATTTATAACTTGCAAAGAAATGAATATCAGAGAGTGAGAGGCCCGGGTTAATTAAG
GAAAGGGCTAGATCATTCTTGAAGACGAAAGGGCCTCGTGATACGCCTATTTTTATAGGTTAATGTCATG
ATAATAATGGTTTCTTAGACGTCAGGTGGCACTTTTCGGGGAAATGTGCGCGGAACCCCTATTTGTTTAT
TTTTCTAAATACATTCAAATATGTATCCGCTCATGAGACAATAACCCTGATAAATGCTTCAATAATATTG
AAAAAGGAAGAGTATGAGTATTCAACATTTCCGTGTCGCCCTTATTCCCTTTTTTGCGGCATTTTGCCTT
CCTGTTTTTGCTCACCCAGAAACGCTGGTGAAAGTAAAAGATGCTGAAGATCAGTTGGGTGCACGAGTGG
GTTACATCGAACTGGATCTCAACAGCGGTAAGATCCTTGAGAGTTTTCGCCCCGAAGAACGTTTTCCAAT
GATGAGCACTTTTAAAGTTCTGCTATGTGGCGCGGTATTATCCCGTGTTGACGCCGGGCAAGAGCAACTC
GGTCGCCGCATACACTATTCTCAGAATGACTTGGTTGAGTACTCACCAGTCACAGAAAAGCATCTTACGG
ATGGCATGACAGTAAGAGAATTATGCAGTGCTGCCATAACCATGAGTGATAACACTGCGGCCAACTTACT
TCTGACAACGATCGGAGGACCGAAGGAGCTAACCGCTTTTTTGCACAACATGGGGGATCATGTAACTCGC
CTTGATCGTTGGGAACCGGAGCTGAATGAAGCCATACCAAACGACGAGCGTGACACCACGATGCCTGTAG
CAATGGCAACAACGTTGCGCAAACTATTAACTGGCGAACTACTTACTCTAGCTTCCCGGCAACAATTAAT
AGACTGGATGGAGGCGGATAAAGTTGCAGGACCACTTCTGCGCTCGGCCCTTCCGGCTGGCTGGTTTATT
GCTGATAAATCTGGAGCCGGTGAGCGTGGGTCTCGCGGTATCATTGCAGCACTGGGGCCAGATGGTAAGC
CCTCCCGTATCGTAGTTATCTACACGACGGGGAGTCAGGCAACTATGGATGAACGAAATAGACAGATCGC
TGAGATAGGTGCCTCACTGATTAAGCATTGGTAACTGTCAGACCAAGTTTACTCATATATACTTTAGATT
GATTTAAAACTTCATTTTTAATTTAAAAGGATCTAGGTGAAGATCCTTTTTGATAATCTCATGACCAAAA
TCCCTTAACGTGAGTTTTCGTTCCACTGAGCGTCAGACCCCGTAGAAAAGATCAAAGGATCTTCTTGAGA
TCCTTTTTTTCTGCGCGTAATCTGCTGCTTGCAAACAAAAAAACCACCGCTACCAGCGGTGGTTTGTTTG
CCGGATCAAGAGCTACCAACTCTTTTTCCGAAGGTAACTGGCTTCAGCAGAGCGCAGATACCAAATACTG
TTCTTCTAGTGTAGCCGTAGTTAGGCCACCACTTCAAGAACTCTGTAGCACCGCCTACATACCTCGCTCT
GCTAATCCTGTTACCAGTGGCTGCTGCCAGTGGCGATAAGTCGTGTCTTACCGGGTTGGACTCAAGACGA
TAGTTACCGGATAAGGCGCAGCGGTCGGGCTGAACGGGGGGTTCGTGCACACAGCCCAGCTTGGAGCGAA
CGACCTACACCGAACTGAGATACCTACAGCGTGAGCTATGAGAAAGCGCCACGCTTCCCGAAGGGAGAAA
GGCGGACAGGTATCCGGTAAGCGGCAGGGTCGGAACAGGAGAGCGCACGAGGGAGCTTCCAGGGGGAAAC
GCCTGGTATCTTTATAGTCCTGTCGGGTTTCGCCACCTCTGACTTGAGCGTCGATTTTTGTGATGCTCGT
CAGGGGGGCGGAGCCTATGGAAAAACGCCAGCAACGCGGCCTTTTTACGGTTCCTGGCCTTTTGCTGGCC
TTTTGCTCACATGTTCTTTCCTGCGTTATCCCCTGATTCTGTGGATAACCGTATTACCGCCTTTGAGTGA
GCTGATACCGCTCGCCGCAGCCGAACGACCGAGCGCAGCGAGTCAGTGAGCGAGGAAGCGGAAGAGCGCC
CAATACGCAAACCGCCTCTCCCCGCGCGTTGGCCGATTCATTAATGCAGCAAGCTCATGGCTGACTAATT
TTTTTTATTTATGCAGAGGCCGAGGCCGCCTCGGCCTCTGAGCTATTCCAGAAGTAGTGAGGAGGCTTTT
TTGGAGGCCTAGGCTTTTGCAAAAAGCTCCCCGTGGCACGACAGGTTTCCCGACTGGAAAGCGGGCAGTG
AGCGCAACGCAATTAATGTGAGTTAGCTCACTCATTAGGCACCCCAGGCTTTACACTTTATGCTTCCGGC
TCGTATGTTGTGTGGAATTGTGAGCGGATAACAATTTCACACAGGAAACAGCTATGACATGATTACGAAT
TTCACAAATAAAGCATTTTTTTCACTGCATTCTAGTTGTGGTTTGTCCAAACTCATCAATGTATCTTATC
ATGTCTGGATCAACTGGATAACTCAAGCTAACCAAAATCATCCCAAACTTCCCACCCCATACCCTATTAC
CACTGCCAATTACCTGTGGTTTCATTTACTCTAAACCTGTGATTCCTCTGAATTATTTTCATTTTAAAGA
AATTGTATTTGTTAAATATGTACTACAAACTTAGTAGT
Features (pLannotate 1.2.2; 30 found; start..end, strand, type, name):
    377..634     +  LTR            5' LTR (truncated): truncated 5' long terminal repeat (LTR) from HIV-1
    681..806     +  misc_feature   HIV-1 Ψ: packaging signal of human immunodeficiency virus type 1
    790..1128    +  CDS            HIV-1 gag (fragment): gag protein from human immunodeficiency virus 1; gag
   1303..1536    +  misc_feature   RRE: The Rev response element (RRE) of HIV-1 allows for Rev-dependent mRNA export from the nucleus to the cytoplasm.
   1913..2013    +  CDS            Rev (fragment): human immunodeficiency virus 1 (HIV-1) Rev protein; rev; enhances nuclear export of unspliced and incompletely spliced viral mRNAs
   2058..2175    +  misc_feature   cPPT/CTS: central polypurine tract and central termination sequence of HIV-1
   2223..3401    +  promoter       EF-1α promoter: strong constitutive promoter for human elongation factor EF-1α
   3422..3442    +  protein_bind   attB1: mutant version of attB; core recombination site for the Gateway® BP reaction BP Clonase™
   3448..6753    +  CDS            PIK3CG: PK3CG_HUMAN - Experimental evidence at protein level: Swiss-Prot protein existence level 1. Phosphoinositide-3-kinase (PI3K) that phosphorylates PtdIns(4,5)P2 (Phosphatidylinositol 4,5-bisphosphate) to generate phosphatidylinositol 3,4,5-trisphosphate (PIP3). PIP3 plays a key role by recruiting PH domain-containing proteins to the membrane, including AKT1 and PDPK1, activating signaling cascades involved in cell growth, survival, proliferation, motility and morphology. Links G-protein coupled receptor activation to PIP3 production. Involved in immune, inflammatory and allergic responses. Modul
   6758..6782    -  protein_bind   attB2: mutant version of attB; recombination site for the Gateway® BP reaction BP Clonase™
   6790..6808    +  promoter       T3 promoter: promoter for bacteriophage T3 RNA polymerase
   6834..6852    -  promoter       T7 promoter: promoter for bacteriophage T7 RNA polymerase
   6858..6876    -  protein_bind   attB4 (fragment): mutant version of attB; core recombination site for the Gateway® BP reaction BP Clonase™
   6932..6973    +  CDS            V5 tag: epitope tag from simian virus 5
   7099..7561    +  misc_feature   IRES: internal ribosome entry site (IRES) of the encephalomyocarditis virus (EMCV)
   7575..8172    +  CDS            PuroR (fragment): puromycin N-acetyltransferase; pac from Streptomyces; confers resistance to puromycin
   8188..8776    +  misc_feature   WPRE: woodchuck hepatitis virus posttranscriptional regulatory element
   8784..8849    +  CDS            nef (fragment): NEF_HV1Z2 - Experimental evidence at protein level: Swiss-Prot protein existence level 1. Extracellular Nef protein targets CD4(+) T-lymphocytes for apoptosis by interacting with CXCR4 surface receptors. From Human immunodeficiency virus type 1 group M subtype D (isolate Z2/CDC-Z34) (HIV-1).
   8851..9084    +  LTR            3' LTR (ΔU3): self-inactivating 3' long terminal repeat (LTR) from HIV-1
   9289..9393    +  promoter       AmpR promoter: bla
   9394..10254   +  CDS            AmpR: β-lactamase; bla; confers resistance to ampicillin, carbenicillin, and related antibiotics
  10425..11013   +  rep_origin     ori: high-copy-number ColE1/pMB1/pBR322/pUC origin of replication
  11196..11250   +  CDS            lacI (fragment): lac repressor; lacI; The lac repressor binds to the lac operator to inhibit transcription in E. coli. This inhibition can be relieved by adding lactose or isopropyl-β-D-thiogalactopyranoside (IPTG).
  11256..11349   +  rep_origin     SV40 ori (fragment): SV40 origin of replication
  11374..11411   +  CDS            lacI (fragment): lac repressor; lacI; The lac repressor binds to the lac operator to inhibit transcription in E. coli. This inhibition can be relieved by adding lactose or isopropyl-β-D-thiogalactopyranoside (IPTG).
  11424..11445   +  protein_bind   CAP binding site: CAP binding activates transcription in the presence of cAMP. E. coli catabolite activator protein
  11460..11490   +  promoter       lac promoter: promoter for the E. coli lac operon
  11494..11516   +  protein_bind   lac operator (fragment): The lac repressor binds to the lac operator to inhibit transcription in E. coli. This inhibition can be relieved by adding lactose or isopropyl-β-D-thiogalactopyranoside (IPTG). lac repressor encoded by lacI
  11548..11631   +  polyA_signal   SV40 poly(A) signal (fragment): SV40 polyadenylation signal
  11798..329     +  CDS            nef (fragment) (across the origin): NEF_HV1BR - Experimental evidence at protein level: Swiss-Prot protein existence level 1. Extracellular Nef protein targets CD4(+) T-lymphocytes for apoptosis by interacting with CXCR4 surface receptors (PubMed:14990729). From Human immunodeficiency virus type 1 group M subtype B (isolate BRU/LAI) (HIV-1).
