[The description below was written by a language model from this plasmid's Addgene catalogue record and pLannotate feature annotations shown in this document.]
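Description:
pHAGE-PIK3CG-E347K is an HIV-1-derived lentiviral expression plasmid of about 11.8 kb, built on the pHAGE backbone to deliver a mutant form of human PIK3CG, the p110γ catalytic subunit of phosphoinositide 3-kinase that converts PtdIns(4,5)P2 to PIP3 and links G-protein-coupled receptor signalling to AKT pathway activation. In bacteria it is maintained through a high-copy ColE1/pUC-type origin and selected with ampicillin via the β-lactamase gene. The viral portion carries a truncated 5' LTR, the Ψ packaging signal with an adjoining gag fragment, the Rev response element for Rev-dependent nuclear export of the genomic RNA, the cPPT/CTS, and a U3-deleted, self-inactivating 3' LTR. Packaging functions are therefore expected to be supplied in trans.

Between the LTRs, the constitutive human EF-1α promoter drives the PIK3CG open reading frame carrying the E347K substitution. The ORF is flanked by attB1 and attB2 sites, consistent with its introduction by Gateway recombination. Downstream lie short T3 and T7 promoter sequences, an attB4 fragment and a V5 epitope tag; whether the V5 tag is translated in frame with the kinase cannot be determined from the annotation. An EMCV IRES then allows translation of a puromycin N-acetyltransferase gene from the same transcript, so transduced cells can be selected with puromycin, and a WPRE enhances transcript expression. Residual lac, SV40 and nef fragments are backbone remnants. The construct belongs to a collection made for systematic functional annotation of somatic cancer mutations and is suited to stable expression of this variant in mammalian cells to assess its effect.
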