Addgene plasmid #116578: pHAGE-PIK3CG-E347K
Purpose: Lentiviral expression of PIK3CG E347K
Depositing lab: Gordon Mills & Kenneth Scott. Depositing organization: Baylor College of Medicine. Publication: Systematic Functional Annotation of Somatic Mutations in Cancer. Ng PK, Li J, Jeong KJ, Shao S, Chen H, Tsang YH, Sengupta S, Wang Z, Bhavana VH, Tran R, Soewito S, Minussi DC, Moreno D, Kong K, Dogruluk T, Lu H, Gao J, Tokheim C, Zhou DC, Johnson AM, Zeng J, Ip CKM, Ju Z, Wester M, Yu S, Li Y, Vellano CP, Schultz N, Karchin R, Ding L, Lu Y, Cheung LWT, Chen K, Shaw KR, Meric-Bernstam F, Scott KL, Yi S, Sahni N, Liang H, Mills GB. Cancer Cell. 2018 Mar 12;33(3):450-462.e10. doi: 10.1016/j.ccell.2018.01.021. PubMed 29533785.
Backbone
  Vector backbone: pHAGE
  Vector type: Lentiviral
Growth in bacteria
  Bacterial resistance: Ampicillin, 100 μg/mL
  Growth temperature: 37°C
  Growth strain: Stbl3
  Copy number: High Copy
Gene/Insert
  Gene/Insert name: PIK3CG
  Species: H. sapiens (human)
  Mutation: E347K
  Entrez Gene: PIK3CG (a.k.a. IMD97, PI3CG, PI3K, PI3Kgamma, PIK3, p110gamma, p120-PI3K)
  Cloning method: Gateway Cloning
Terms and licenses: Academic/Nonprofit Terms; Industry Terms: Not Available to Industry
How to cite: pHAGE-PIK3CG-E347K was a gift from Gordon Mills & Kenneth Scott (Addgene plasmid # 116578 ; http://n2t.net/addgene:116578 ; RRID:Addgene_116578)
