>Addgene plasmid #116578 | pHAGE-PIK3CG-E347K | depositor partial sequence | sequence record 219453 | insert
ATGGAGCTGGAGAACTATAAACAGCCCGTGGTGCTGAGAGAGGACAACTGCCGAAGGCGCCGGAGGATGA
AGCCGCGCAGTGCTGCGGCCAGCCTGTCCTCCATGGAGCTCATCCCCATCGAGTTCGTGCTGCCCACCAG
CCAGCGCAAATGCAAGAGCCCCGAAACGGCGCTGCTGCACGTGGCCGGCCACGGCAACGTGGAGCAGATG
AAGGCCCAGGTGTGGCTGCGAGCGCTGGAGACCAGCGTGGCGGCGGACTTCTACCACCGGCTGGGACCGC
ATCACTTCCTCCTGCTCTATCAGAAGAAGGGGCAGTGGTACGAGATCTACGACAAGTACCAGGTGGTGCA
GACTCTGGACTGCCTGCGCTACTGGAAGGCCACGCACCGGAGCCCGGGCCAGATCCACCTGGTGCAGCGG
CACCCGCCCTCCGAGGAGTCCCAAGCCTTCCAGCGGCAGCTCACGGCGCTGATTGGCTATGACGTCACTG
ACGTCAGCAACGTGCACGACGATGAGCTGGAGTTCACGCGCCGTGGCTTGGTGACCCCGCGCATGGCGGA
GGTGGCCAGCCGCGACCCCAAGCTCTACGCCATGCACCCGTGGGTGACGTCCAAGCCCCTCCCGGAGTAC
CTGTGGAAGAAGATTGCCAACAACTGCATCTTCATCGTCATTCACCGCAGCACCACCAGCCAGACCATTA
AGGTCTCACCCGACGACACCCCCGGCGCCATCCTGCAGAGCTTCTTCACCAAGATGGCCAAGAAGAAATC
TCTGATGGATATTCCCGAAAGCCAAAGCGAACAGGATTTTGTGCTGCGCGTCTGTGGCCGGGATGAGTAC
CTGGTGGGCGAAACGCCCATCAAAAACTTCCAGTGGGTGAGGCACTGCCTCAAGAACGGAGAAGAGATTC
ACGTGGTACTGGACACGCCTCCAGACCCGGCCCTAGACGAGGTGAGGAAGGAAGAGTGGCCGCTGGTGGA
TGACTGCACGGGAGTCACCGGCTACCATGAGCAGCTTACCATCCACGGCAAGGACCACAAGAGTGTGTTC
ACCGTGTCCCTGTGGGACTGCGACCGCAAGTTCAGGGTCAAGATCAGAGGCATTGATATCCCCGTCCTGC
CTCGGAACACCGACCTCACAGTTTTTGTAGAGGCAAACATCCAGCATGGGCAACAAGTCCTTTGCCAAAG
GAGAACCAGCCCCAAACCCTTCACAGAGGAGGTGCTGTGGAATGTGTGGCTTGAGTTCAGTATCAAAATC
AAAGACTTGCCCAAAGGGGCTCTACTGAACCTCCAGATCTACTGCGGTAAAGCTCCAGCACTGTCCAGCA
AGGCCTCTGCAGAGTCCCCCAGTTCTGAGTCCAAGGGCAAAGTTCAGCTTCTCTATTATGTGAACCTGCT
GCTGATAGACCACCGTTTCCTCCTGCGCCGTGGAGAATACGTCCTCCACATGTGGCAGATATCTGGGAAG
GGAGAAGACCAAGGAAGCTTCAATGCTGACAAACTCACGTCTGCAACTAACCCAGACAAGGAGAACTCAA
TGTCCATCTCCATTCTTCTGGACAATTACTGCCACCCGATAGCCCTGCCTAAGCATCAGCCCACCCCTGA
CCCGGAAGGGGACCGGGTTCGAGCAGAAATGCCCAACCAGCTTCGCAAGCAATTGGAGGCGATCATAGCC
ACTGATCCACTTAACCCTCTCACAGCAGAGGACAAAGAATTGCTCTGGCATTTTAGATACGAAAGCCTTA
AGCACCCAAAAGCATATCCTAAGCTATTTAGTTCAGTGAAATGGGGACAGCAAGAAATTGTGGCCAAAAC
ATACCAATTGTTGGCCAGAAGGGAAGTCTGGGATCAAAGTGCTTTGGATGTTGGGTTAACAATGCAGCTC
CTGGACTGCAACTTCTCAGATGAAAATGTAAGAGCCATTGCAGTTCAGAAACTGGAGAGCTTGGAGGACG
ATGATGTTCTGCATTACCTTCTACAATTGGTCCAGGCTGTGAAATTTGAACCATACCATGATAGCGCCCT
TGCCAGATTTCTGCTGAAGCGTGGTTTAAGAAACAAAAGAATTGGTCACTTTTTGTTTTGGTTCTTGAGA
AGTGAGATAGCCCAGTCCAGACACTATCAGCAGAGGTTCGCTGTGATTCTGGAAGCCTATCTGAGGGGCT
GTGGCACAGCCATGCTGCACGACTTTACCCAACAAGTCCAAGTAATCGAGATGTTACAAAAAGTCACCCT
TGATATTAAATCGCTCTCTGCTGAAAAGTATGACGTCAGTTCCCAAGTTATTTCACAACTTAAACAAAAG
CTTGAAAACCTGCAGAATTCTCAACTCCCCGAAAGCTTTAGAGTTCCATATGATCCTGGACTGAAAGCAG
GAGCGCTGGCAATTGAAAAATGTAAAGTAATGGCCTCCAAGAAAAAACCACTATGGCTTGAGTTTAAATG
TGCCGATCCTACAGCCCTATCAAATGAAACAATTGGAATTATCTTTAAACATGGTGATGATCTGCGCCAA
GACATGCTTATTTTACAGATTCTACGAATCATGGAGTCTATTTGGGAGACTGAATCTTTGGATCTATGCC
TCCTGCCATATGGTTGCATTTCAACTGGTGACAAAATAGGAATGATCGAGATTGTGAAAGACGCCACGAC
AATTGCCAAAATTCAGCAAAGCACAGTGGGCAACACGGGAGCATTTAAAGATGAAGTCCTGAATCACTGG
CTCAAAGAAAAATCCCCTACTGAAGAAAAGTTTCAGGCAGCAGTGGAGAGATTTGTTTATTCCTGTGCAG
GCTACTGTGTGGCAACCTTTGTTCTTGGAATAGGCGACAGACACAATGACAATATTATGATCACCGAGAC
AGGAAACCTATTTCATATTGACTTCGGGCACATTCTTGGGAATTACAAAAGTTTCCTGGGCATTAATAAA
GAGAGAGTGCCATTTGTGCTAACCCCTGACTTCCTCTTTGTGATGGGAACTTCTGGAAAGAAGACAAGCC
CACACTTCCAGAAATTTCAGGACATCTGTGTTAAGGCTTATCTAGCCCTTCGTCATCACACAAACCTACT
GATCATCCTGTTCTCCATGATGCTGATGACAGGAATGCCCCAGTTAACAAGCAAAGAAGACATTGAATAT
ATCCGGGATGCCCTCACAGTGGGGAAAAATGAGGAGGATGCTAAAAAGTATTTTCTTGATCAGATCGAAG
TTTGCAGAGACAAAGGATGGACTGTGCAGTTTAATTGGTTTCTACATCTTGTTCTTGGCATCAAACAAGG
AGAGAAACATTCAGCCTAA
